Addgene plasmid #40885: pLKO.1puro-shWillin-A
Depositing lab: Paul Reynolds. Depositing organization: University of St. Andrews. Publication: Willin/FRMD6 expression activates the Hippo signaling pathway kinases in mammals and antagonizes oncogenic YAP. Angus L, Moleirinho S, Herron L, Sinha A, Zhang X, Niestrata M, Dholakia K, Prystowsky MB, Harvey KF, Reynolds PA, Gunn-Moore FJ. Oncogene. 2012 Jan 12;31(2):238-50. doi: 10.1038/onc.2011.224. Epub 2011 Jun 13. PubMed 21666719.
Backbone
  Vector backbone: pLKO.1 puro
  Backbone manufacturer: Addgene 8453
  Backbone size w/o insert (bp): 7032
  Total vector size (bp): 7079
  Vector type: Mammalian Expression, Lentiviral, RNAi
  Selectable markers: Puromycin
Growth in bacteria
  Bacterial resistance: Ampicillin, 100 μg/mL
  Growth temperature: 37°C
  Growth strain: DH5alpha
  Copy number: High Copy
Gene/Insert
  Gene/Insert name: shWillin-A (alt name: FRMD6)
  gRNA/shRNA sequence: ACAGAGCAGCAAGATACTA
  Species: H. sapiens (human)
  Entrez Gene: FRMD6 (a.k.a. C14orf31, EX1, Willin, c14_5320)
  Cloning method: Restriction Enzyme; 5′ cloning site AgeI (destroyed during cloning); 3′ cloning site EcoRI (not destroyed)
  Sequencing primers: 5′ pLKO.1 seq
Terms and licenses: Academic/Nonprofit Terms; Industry Terms: Not Available to Industry
How to cite: pLKO.1puro-shWillin-A was a gift from Paul Reynolds (Addgene plasmid # 40885 ; http://n2t.net/addgene:40885 ; RRID:Addgene_40885)
