[The description below was written by a language model from this plasmid's Addgene catalogue record.]
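Description:
pLKO.1puro-shWillin-A is a lentiviral RNAi plasmid built on the pLKO.1 puro backbone and designed to knock down human FRMD6, the gene encoding Willin (also known as EX1 or C14orf31). The insert is a short hairpin RNA cassette, designated shWillin-A, cloned between the AgeI and EcoRI sites of the backbone; the AgeI site was destroyed in the process while EcoRI remains intact. The backbone is listed as 7032 bp and the finished plasmid as 7079 bp, consistent with the small size of a hairpin oligonucleotide insert. In bacteria the plasmid is maintained at high copy number under ampicillin selection.

No feature table accompanies this entry, so the individual regulatory elements are not listed and the promoter is not stated. In general, pLKO.1 puro is a lentiviral transfer vector in which the hairpin is transcribed from a human U6 RNA polymerase III promoter, and a separate puromycin resistance cassette lies within the viral long terminal repeats. When supplied with packaging and envelope functions in producer cells, such a vector yields particles that integrate the shRNA and the marker into target cells. The catalogue confirms puromycin as the mammalian selectable marker, allowing stable knockdown populations to be established after transduction or transfection.

The "A" suffix suggests that this is one of several hairpins against the same target, though the record does not describe the others. The associated publication concerns Willin/FRMD6 as an activator of the Hippo pathway kinases and an antagonist of oncogenic YAP in mammalian cells, so the construct is suited to loss-of-function studies of FRMD6 in that signalling context.
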