>Addgene plasmid #40885 | pLKO.1puro-shWillin-A | addgene partial sequence | sequence record 55436 | LKO1_5 5'-GACTATCATATGCTTACCGT-3'
TGGCTTTATATATCTTGTGGAAAGGACGAAACACCGGACAGAGCAGCAAGATACTATTCAAGAGATAGTA
TCTTGCTGCTCTGTTTTTTTGAATTCTCGACCTCGAGACAAATGGCAGTATTCATCCACAATTTTAAAAG
AAAAGGGGGGATTGGGGGGTACAGTGCAGGGGAAAGAATAGTAGACATAATAGCAACAGACATACAAACT
AAAGAATTACAAAAACAAATTACAAAAATTCAAAATTTTCGGGTTTATTACAGGGACAGCAGAGATCCAC
TTTGGCCGCGGCTCGAGGGGGTTGGGGTTGCGCCTTTTCCAAGGCAGCCCTGGGTTTGCGCAGGGACGCG
GCTGCTCTGGGCGTGGTTCCGGGAAACGCAGCGGCGCCGACCCTGGGTCTCGCACATTCTTCACGTCCGT
TCGCAGCGTCACCCGGATCTTCGCCGCTACCCTTGTGGGCCCCCCGGCGACGCTTCCTGCTCCGCCCCTA
AGTCGGGAAGGTTCCTTGCGGTTCGCGGCGTGCCGGACGTGACAAACGGAAGCCGCACGTCTCACTAGTA
CCCTCGCAGACGGACAGCGCCAGGGAGCAATGGCAGCGCGCCGACCGCGATGGGCTGTGGCCAATAGCGG
CTGCTCAGCAGGGCGCGCCGAGAGCAGCGGCCGGGAAGGGGCGGTGCGGGAGGCGGGGTGTGGGGCGGTA
GTGTGGGCCCTGTTCCTGCCCGCGCGGTGTTCCGCATTCTGCAAGCCTCCGGAGCGCACGTCGGCAGTCG
GCTCCCTCGTTGACCGAATCACCGACCTCTCTCCCCAGGGGGATCCACCGGAGCTTACCATGACCGAGTA
CAAGCCCACGGTGCGCCTCGCCACCCGCGACGACGTCCCCAGGGCCGTACGCACCCTCGCCGCCGCGTTC
GCCGACTACCCCGCC
